Addgene plasmid #104014: pEB1-coSCFP1
Purpose: Plasmid encoding coSCFP1
Depositing lab: Philippe Cluzel. Depositing organization: Harvard University. Publication: Systematic characterization of maturation time of fluorescent proteins in living cells. Balleza E, Kim JM, Cluzel P. Nat Methods. 2018 Jan;15(1):47-51. doi: 10.1038/nmeth.4509. Epub 2017 Nov 20. PubMed 29320486.
Backbone
  Vector backbone: pEB1
  Backbone size w/o insert (bp): 3674
  Total vector size (bp): 4391
  Modifications to backbone: Derived from pUA66. Inserted constitutive promoter proC. Replaced original insert with FP of interest.
  Vector type: Bacterial Expression ; Low copy
Growth in bacteria
  Bacterial resistance: Kanamycin, 50 μg/mL
  Growth temperature: 37°C
  Growth strain: MG1655
  Copy number: Low Copy
Gene/Insert
  Gene/Insert name: coSCFP1
  Species: Synthetic
  Insert size (bp): 717
  Mutation: Same protein sequence as SCFP1 (codon optimized nucleotide sequence)
  Promoter: proC
  Cloning method: Gibson Cloning
  Sequencing primers: 5′ GCGTATCACGAGGCCCTTTC; 3′ AAAGGGAAAACTGTCCATATGCAC
Terms and licenses: Academic/Nonprofit Terms; Industry Terms: Not Available to Industry
Depositor comments: This is a codon optimized version of SCFP1. Please see "Notes On Plasmids In This Collection" document for further details and references.
How to cite: pEB1-coSCFP1 was a gift from Philippe Cluzel (Addgene plasmid # 104014 ; http://n2t.net/addgene:104014 ; RRID:Addgene_104014)
