[The description below was written by a language model from this plasmid's Addgene catalogue record and pLannotate feature annotations shown in this document.]
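Description:
pEB1-coSCFP1 is a low-copy bacterial expression plasmid of 4,391 bp that constitutively produces the cyan fluorescent protein SCFP1 in Escherichia coli. Its pEB1 backbone is derived from pUA66, modified by insertion of the constitutive proC promoter and replacement of the original insert with the fluorescent protein of interest. Replication depends on the pSC101 origin together with the plasmid-encoded Rep101 (RepA) protein that this origin requires, which keeps copy number low. Selection is by kanamycin, conferred by a neo/nptII aminoglycoside phosphotransferase gene followed by the phage lambda t0 terminator. A short fragment annotated as Tn5 transposase lies next to the resistance gene and is most likely a non-functional remnant of the transposon from which the marker originated.

The payload is coSCFP1, a 717 bp synthetic, codon-optimized open reading frame that encodes exactly the same protein as SCFP1, a monomeric, constitutively fluorescent cyan variant derived from Aequorea victoria GFP and described in the annotation as somewhat slowly maturing with very low acid sensitivity. The coding sequence was introduced by Gibson assembly. It is followed by a residual piece of the pUC18/19 multiple cloning site and the E. coli rrnB T1 terminator, which ends transcription and insulates the downstream replication functions. The proC promoter is stated in the catalogue entry but was not picked up as a feature in the automated annotation; it presumably sits in the unannotated region upstream of the coding sequence. The plasmid belongs to a collection of matched constructs built to characterize fluorescent protein maturation times in living cells, where a common low-copy backbone and constitutive promoter allow different proteins to be compared.
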