Features (pLannotate 1.2.2; 8 found; start..end, strand, type, name):
    234..944     +  CDS            SCFP1: SCFP1 is a basic (constitutively fluorescent) cyan fluorescent protein published in 2006, derived from Aequorea victoria. It is reported to be a somewhat slowly-maturing monomer with very low acid sensitivity.
    955..974     +  misc_feature   MCS (fragment): pUC18/19 multiple cloning site
    985..1071    +  terminator     rrnB T1 terminator: Escherichia coli rrnB; transcription terminator T1 from the E. coli rrnB gene
   1609..2559    -  CDS            Rep101: RepA protein needed for replication with the pSC101 origin; rep101
   2607..2829    -  rep_origin     pSC101 ori: low-copy replication origin that requires the Rep101 protein
   3321..3415    -  terminator     lambda t0 terminator: transcription terminator from phage lambda
   3449..4240    -  CDS            neo: KKA2_KLEPN - Also known as kan, nptII. Experimental evidence at protein level: Swiss-Prot protein existence level 1. Resistance to kanamycin, neomycin, paromomycin, ribostamycin, butirosin and gentamicin B. From Klebsiella pneumoniae.
   4272..4391    -  CDS            tnpA (fragment): TN5P_ECOLX - Also known as tnp. Experimental evidence at protein level: Swiss-Prot protein existence level 1. Mediates transposition of transposon Tn5 by a 'cut and paste' mechanism. First, the monomeric transposase binds the 19 bp inverted DNA repeats flanking the transposon. Then, dimerization of the DNA- bound transposase creates a synaptic DNA complex. After nicking of the first DNA strand, excision of the transposon proceeds through a series of intermediates. The transposase then mediates the insertion of the transposon at a new site by strand transfer. The activity of the wild- type tran
>Addgene plasmid #104014 | pEB1-coSCFP1 | addgene full sequence | sequence record 200467 | Addgene NGS Result
ATTATTATCATGACATTAACCTATAAAAATAGGCGTATCACGAGGCCCTTTCGTCTTCACCACAGCTAAC
ACCACGTCGTCCCTATCTGCTGCCCTAGGTCTATGAGTGGTTGCTGGATAACTTTACGGGCATGCATAAG
GCTCGTATGATATATTCAGGGAGACCACAACGGTTTCCCTCTACAAATAATTTTGTTTAACTTTTCTAGA
TTTAAGAAGGAGATATACATATGAGCAAGGGCGAGGAGCTGTTTACTGGTGTGGTTCCTATCCTGGTCGA
ACTGGACGGTGATGTCAACGGTCATAAGTTCAGCGTTAGCGGCGAGGGTGAAGGCGACGCAACCTACGGT
AAGCTGACCCTGAAGTTCATTTGTACGACGGGTAAGCTGCCGGTGCCTTGGCCTACCCTGGTTACCACCC
TGACCTGGGGTCTGCAATGCTTCGCTCGCTATCCAGACCACATGAAGCAGCACGATTTTTTTAAGAGCGC
CATGCCAGAGGGTTACGTTCAGGAGCGCACCATTTTCTTTAAAGATGATGGTAATTACAAGACTCGCGCA
GAGGTGAAGTTTGAAGGCGACACTCTGGTGAATCGTATTGAGCTGAAGGGCATCGATTTTAAGGAAGATG
GTAATATCCTGGGCCATAAACTGGAATATAATTACATTAGCCATAATGTGTATATCACCGCCGATAAACA
AAAGAATGGTATTAAGGCGAATTTTAAAATTCGCCATAATATCGAGGACGGCGGCGTGCAACTGGCTGAC
CATTATCAACAAAATACCCCGATTGGCGACGGTCCTGTTCTGCTGCCGGACAATCACTATCTGAGCACTC
AATCTAAGCTGAGCAAAGATCCTAATGAGAAGCGCGATCACATGGTGCTGCTGGAATTTGTAACGGCTGC
TGGCATCACGCATGGCATGGATGAGCTGTATAAATAAATGTCCAGACCTGCAGGCATGCAAGCTCTAGAG
GCATCAAATAAAACGAAAGGCTCAGTCGAAAGACTGGGCCTTTCGTTTTATCTGTTGTTTGTCGGTGAAC
GCTCTCCTGAGTAGGACAAATCCGCCGCCCTAGACCTAGGGTACGGGTTTTGCTGCCCGCAAACGGGCTG
TTCTGGTGTTGCTAGTTTGTTATCAGAATCGCAGATCCGGCTTCAGCCGGTTTGCCGGCTGAAAGCGCTA
TTTCTTCCAGAATTGCCATGATTTTTTCCCCACGGGAGGCGTCACTGGCTCCCGTGTTGTCGGCAGCTTT
GATTCGATAAGCAGCATCGCCTGTTTCAGGCTGTCTATGTGTGACTGTTGAGCTGTAACAAGTTGTCTCA
GGTGTTCAATTTCATGTTCTAGTTGCTTTGTTTTACTGGTTTCACCTGTTCTATTAGGTGTTACATGCTG
TTCATCTGTTACATTGTCGATCTGTTCATGGTGAACAGCTTTGAATGCACCAAAAACTCGTAAAAGCTCT
GATGTATCTATCTTTTTTACACCGTTTTCATCTGTGCATATGGACAGTTTTCCCTTTGATATGTAACGGT
GAACAGTTGTTCTACTTTTGTTTGTTAGTCTTGATGCTTCACTGATAGATACAAGAGCCATAAGAACCTC
AGATCCTTCCGTATTTAGCCAGTATGTTCTCTAGTGTGGTTCGTTGTTTTTGCGTGAGCCATGAGAACGA
ACCATTGAGATCATACTTACTTTGCATGTCACTCAAAAATTTTGCCTCAAAACTGGTGAGCTGAATTTTT
GCAGTTAAAGCATCGTGTAGTGTTTTTCTTAGTCCGTTATGTAGGTAGGAATCTGATGTAATGGTTGTTG
GTATTTTGTCACCATTCATTTTTATCTGGTTGTTCTCAAGTTCGGTTACGAGATCCATTTGTCTATCTAG
TTCAACTTGGAAAATCAACGTATCAGTCGGGCGGCCTCGCTTATCAACCACCAATTTCATATTGCTGTAA
GTGTTTAAATCTTTACTTATTGGTTTCAAAACCCATTGGTTAAGCCTTTTAAACTCATGGTAGTTATTTT
CAAGCATTAACATGAACTTAAATTCATCAAGGCTAATCTCTATATTTGCCTTGTGAGTTTTCTTTTGTGT
TAGTTCTTTTAATAACCACTCATAAATCCTCATAGAGTATTTGTTTTCAAAAGACTTAACATGTTCCAGA
TTATATTTTATGAATTTTTTTAACTGGAAAAGATAAGGCAATATCTCTTCACTAAAAACTAATTCTAATT
TTTCGCTTGAGAACTTGGCATAGTTTGTCCACTGGAAAATCTCAAAGCCTTTAACCAAAGGATTCCTGAT
TTCCACAGTTCTCGTCATCAGCTCTCTGGTTGCTTTAGCTAATACACCATAAGCATTTTCCCTACTGATG
TTCATCATCTGAGCGTATTGGTTATAAGTGAACGATACCGTCCGTTCTTTCCTTGTAGGGTTTTCAATCG
TGGGGTTGAGTAGTGCCACACAGCATAAAATTAGCTTGGTTTCATGCTCCGTTAAGTCATAGCGACTAAT
CGCTAGTTCATTTGCTTTGAAAACAACTAATTCAGACATACATCTCAATTGGTCTAGGTGATTTTAATCA
CTATACCAATTGAGATGGGCTAGTCAATGATAATTACTAGTCCTTTTCCTTTGAGTTGTGGGTATCTGTA
AATTCTGCTAGACCTTTGCTGGAAAACTTGTAAATTCTGCTAGACCCTCTGTAAATTCCGCTAGACCTTT
GTGTGTTTTTTTTGTTTATATTCAAGTGGTTATAATTTATAGAATAAAGAAAGAATAAAAAAAGATAAAA
AGAATAGATCCCAGCCCTGTGTATAACTCACTACTTTAGTCAGTTCCGCAGTATTACAAAAGGATGTCGC
AAACGCTGTTTGCTCCTCTACAAAACAGACCTTAAAACCCTAAAGGCTTAAGTAGCACCCTCGCAAGCTC
GGGCAAATCGCTGAATATTCCTTTTGTCTCCGACCATCAGGCACCTGAGTCGCTGTCTTTTTCGTGACAT
TCAGTTCGCTGCGCTCACGGCTCTGGCAGTGAATGGGGGTAAATGGCACTACAGGCGCCTTTTATGGATT
CATGCAAGGAAACTACCCATAATACAAGAAAAGCCCGTCACGGGCTTCTCAGGGCGTTTTATGGCGGGTC
TGCTATGTGGTGCTATCTGACTTTTTGCTGTTCAGCAGTTCCTGCCCTCTGATTTTCCAGTCTGACCACT
TCGGATTATCCCGTGACAGGTCATTCAGACTGGCTAATGCACCCAGTAAGGCAGCGGTATCATCAACAGG
CTTACCCGTCTTACTGTCCCTAGTGCTTGGATTCTCACCAATAAAAAACGCCCGGCGGCAACCGAGCGTT
CTGAACAAATCCAGATGGAGTTCTGAGGTCATTACTGGATCTATCAACAGGAGTCCAAGCGAGCTCTCGA
ACCCCAGAGTCCCGCTCAGAAGAACTCGTCAAGAAGGCGATAGAAGGCGATGCGCTGCGAATCGGGAGCG
GCGATACCGTAAAGCACGAGGAAGCGGTCAGCCCATTCGCCGCCAAGCTCTTCAGCAATATCACGGGTAG
CCAACGCTATGTCCTGATAGCGGTCCGCCACACCCAGCCGGCCACAGTCGATGAATCCAGAAAAGCGGCC
ATTTTCCACCATGATATTCGGCAAGCAGGCATCGCCATGGGTCACGACGAGATCCTCGCCGTCGGGCATG
CGCGCCTTGAGCCTGGCGAACAGTTCGGCTGGCGCGAGCCCCTGATGCTCTTCGTCCAGATCATCCTGAT
CGACAAGACCGGCTTCCATCCGAGTACGTGCTCGCTCGATGCGATGTTTCGCTTGGTGGTCGAATGGGCA
GGTAGCCGGATCAAGCGTATGCAGCCGCCGCATTGCATCAGCCATGATGGATACTTTCTCGGCAGGAGCA
AGGTGAGATGACAGGAGATCCTGCCCCGGCACTTCGCCCAATAGCAGCCAGTCCCTTCCCGCTTCAGTGA
CAACGTCGAGCACAGCTGCGCAAGGAACGCCCGTCGTGGCCAGCCACGATAGCCGCGCTGCCTCGTCCTG
CAGTTCATTCAGGGCACCGGACAGGTCGGTCTTGACAAAAAGAACCGGGCGCCCCTGCGCTGACAGCCGG
AACACGGCGGCATCAGAGCAGCCGATTGTCTGTTGTGCCCAGTCATAGCCGAATAGCCTCTCCACCCAAG
CGGCCGGAGAACCTGCGTGCAATCCATCTTGTTCAATCATGCGAAACGATCCTCATCCTGTCTCTTGATC
AGATCTTGATCCCCTGCGCCATCAGATCCTTGGCGGCAAGAAAGCCATCCAGTTTACTTTGCAGGGCTTC
CCAACCTTACCAGAGGGCGCCCCAGCTGGCAATTCCGACGTCTAAGAAACC
